>Addgene plasmid #203717 | pcDNA3.1 NKX6-2-Venus T252A | addgene full sequence | sequence record 401651 | Addgene NGS Result
GACGGATCGGGAGATCTCCCGATCCCCTATGGTGCACTCTCAGTACAATCTGCTCTGATGCCGCATAGTT
AAGCCAGTATCTGCTCCCTGCTTGTGTGTTGGAGGTCGCTGAGTAGTGCGCGAGCAAAATTTAAGCTACA
ACAAGGCAAGGCTTGACCGACAATTGCATGAAGAATCTGCTTAGGGTTAGGCGTTTTGCGCTGCTTCGCG
ATGTACGGGCCAGATATACGCGTTGACATTGATTATTGACTAGTTATTAATAGTAATCAATTACGGGGTC
ATTAGTTCATAGCCCATATATGGAGTTCCGCGTTACATAACTTACGGTAAATGGCCCGCCTGGCTGACCG
CCCAACGACCCCCGCCCATTGACGTCAATAATGACGTATGTTCCCATAGTAACGCCAATAGGGACTTTCC
ATTGACGTCAATGGGTGGAGTATTTACGGTAAACTGCCCACTTGGCAGTACATCAAGTGTATCATATGCC
AAGTACGCCCCCTATTGACGTCAATGACGGTAAATGGCCCGCCTGGCATTATGCCCAGTACATGACCTTA
TGGGACTTTCCTACTTGGCAGTACATCTACGTATTAGTCATCGCTATTACCATGGTGATGCGGTTTTGGC
AGTACATCAATGGGCGTGGATAGCGGTTTGACTCACGGGGATTTCCAAGTCTCCACCCCATTGACGTCAA
TGGGAGTTTGTTTTGGCACCAAAATCAACGGGACTTTCCAAAATGTCGTAACAACTCCGCCCCATTGACG
CAAATGGGCGGTAGGCGTGTACGGTGGGAGGTCTATATAAGCAGAGCTCTCTGGCTAACTAGAGAACCCA
CTGCTTACTGGCTTATCGAAATTAATACGACTCACTATAGGGAGACCCAAGCTGGCTAGCGACACCATGG
ACACAAACAGACCTGGCGCCTTTGTGCTGTCTAGCGCTCCTCTGGCCGCTCTGCACAATATGGCCGAGAT
GAAGACCAGCCTGTTTCCATACGCTCTGCAGGGACCTGCCGGCTTTAAGGCTCCTGCTCTTGGAGGACTG
GGAGCACAACTGCCTCTGGGAACACCTCACGGCATCAGCGATATTCTGGGCAGACCTGTTGGAGCTGCTG
GCGGAGGATTGCTCGGAGGACTGCCTAGACTGAATGGACTGGCTTCTTCTGCCGGCGTGTACTTTGGACC
TGCTGCTGCCGTTGCCAGAGGCTATCCTAAACCTCTGGCTGAGCTTCCCGGCAGACCTCCTATTTTTTGG
CCTGGTGTTGTGCAGGGCGCTCCTTGGAGAGATCCTAGACTTGCTGGACCAGCTCCTGCAGGCGGAGTGC
TGGATAAGGATGGCAAGAAGAAGCACAGCAGACCCACCTTCAGCGGCCAGCAGATCTTTGCCCTGGAAAA
GACCTTCGAGCAGACCAAGTATCTGGCTGGCCCTGAGAGAGCCAGACTGGCCTATTCTCTGGGCATGACC
GAGAGCCAAGTGAAAGTGTGGTTCCAGAACAGACGGACCAAGTGGCGGAAGAGACATGCCGTGGAAATGG
CCAGCGCCAAGAAGAAACAGGACAGCGACGCCGAGAAGCTGAAAGTTGGAGGCTCCGATGCCGAGGACGA
CGACGAGTATAATAGACCTCTGGACCCCAACAGCGACGATGAGAAGATCGCCCGGCTGCTGAAGAAACAC
AAGCCCAGCAATCTGGCCCTGGTGTCTCCTTGTGGTGGCGGAGCTGGGGATGCACTTGGATCCGGCGGAG
GTGGAAGCGGCGGAGGCGGATCTGGTACCATGGTTTCTAAGGGCGAAGAACTGTTCACCGGCGTGGTGCC
TATCCTGGTGGAACTGGATGGGGATGTGAACGGCCACAAGTTCTCTGTGTCTGGCGAAGGCGAAGGGGAT
GCCACATACGGCAAGCTGACCCTGAAGCTGATCTGCACCACAGGCAAACTGCCCGTGCCTTGGCCTACAC
TGGTCACAACACTCGGCTACGGCCTGCAGTGCTTTGCCAGATATCCCGACCACATGAAGCAGCACGATTT
CTTCAAGAGCGCCATGCCTGAGGGCTACGTGCAAGAGCGGACCATCTTCTTCAAGGACGACGGCAACTAC
AAGACCAGGGCCGAAGTGAAGTTCGAGGGCGACACCCTGGTCAACAGAATCGAGCTGAAGGGCATCGACT
TTAAAGAGGACGGCAACATCCTGGGCCACAAGCTCGAGTACAACTACAACAGCCACAACGTGTACATCAC
CGCCGACAAGCAGAAGAACGGCATCAAGGCCAACTTCAAGATCCGGCACAACATCGAGGATGGCGGCGTG
CAGCTGGCCGATCACTATCAGCAGAACACCCCTATCGGAGATGGCCCCGTCCTGCTGCCTGATAACCACT
ACCTGAGCTACCAGTCTGCCCTGAGCAAGGACCCCAATGAGAAGAGGGATCACATGGTGCTGCTGGAATT
CGTGACAGCCGCCGGAATCACACTCGGCATGGACGAGCTGTACAAATGAGGATCCTAAGGGCCCGTTTAA
ACCCGCTGATCAGCCTCGACTGTGCCTTCTAGTTGCCAGCCATCTGTTGTTTGCCCCTCCCCCGTGCCTT
CCTTGACCCTGGAAGGTGCCACTCCCACTGTCCTTTCCTAATAAAATGAGGAAATTGCATCGCATTGTCT
GAGTAGGTGTCATTCTATTCTGGGGGGTGGGGTGGGGCAGGACAGCAAGGGGGAGGATTGGGAAGACAAT
AGCAGGCATGCTGGGGATGCGGTGGGCTCTATGGCTTCTGAGGCGGAAAGAACCAGCTGGGGCTCTAGGG
GGTATCCCC
[124 nt withheld, positions 2810-2933]
C
[91 nt withheld, positions 2935-3025]
A
[49 nt withheld, positions 3027-3075]
CCTTTGACGTTGGAGTCCACGTTCTTT
[37 nt withheld, positions 3103-3139]
ACCCTATCTCGGTCTATTCTTTTGATTTATAAGGGATTTTGCCGATTTCGGCCTATTGGTTAAAAAATGA
GCTGATTTAACAAAAATTTAACGCGAATTAATTCTGTGGAATGTGTGTCAGTTAGGGTGTGGAAAGTCCC
CAGGCTCCCCAGCAGGCAGAAGTATGCAAAGCATGCATCTCAATTAGTCAGCAACCAGGTGTGGAAAGTC
CCCAGGCTCCCCAGCAGGCAGAAGTATGCAAAGCATGCATCTCAATTAGTCAGCAACCATAGTCCCGCCC
CTAACTCCGCCCATCCCGCCCCTAACTCCGCCCAGTTCCGCCCATTCTCCGCCCCATGGCTGACTAATTT
TTTTTATTTATGCAGAGGCCGAGGCCGCCTCTGCCTCTGAGCTATTCCAGAAGTAGTGAGGAGGCTTTTT
TGGAGGCCTAGGCTTTTGCAAAAAGCTCCCGGGAGCTTGTATATCCATTTTCGGATCTGATCAAGAGACA
GGATGAGGATCGTTTCGCATGATTGAACAAGATGGATTGCACGCAGGTTCTCCGGCCGCTTGGGTGGAGA
GGCTATTCGGCTATGACTGGGCACAACAGACAATCGGCTGCTCTGATGCCGCCGTGTTCCGGCTGTCAGC
GCAGGGGCGCCCGGTTCTTTTTGTCAAGACCGACCTGTCCGGTGCCCTGAATGAACTGCAGGACGAGGCA
GCGCGGCTATCGTGGCTGGCCACGACGGGCGTTCCTTGCGCAGCTGTGCTCGACGTTGTCACTGAAGCGG
GAAGGGACTGGCTGCTATTGGGCGAAGTGCCGGGGCAGGATCTCCTGTCATCTCACCTTGCTCCTGCCGA
GAAAGTATCCATCATGGCTGATGCAATGCGGCGGCTGCATACGCTTGATCCGGCTACCTGCCCATTCGAC
CACCAAGCGAAACATCGCATCGAGCGAGCACGTACTCGGATGGAAGCCGGTCTTGTCGATCAGGATGATC
TGGACGAAGAGCATCAGGGGCTCGCGCCAGCCGAACTGTTCGCCAGGCTCAAGGCGCGCATGCCCGACGG
CGAGGATCTCGTCGTGACCCATGGCGATGCCTGCTTGCCGAATATCATGGTGGAAAATGGCCGCTTTTCT
GGATTCATCGACTGTGGCCGGCTGGGTGTGGCGGACCGCTATCAGGACATAGCGTTGGCTACCCGTGATA
TTGCTGAAGAGCTTGGCGGCGAATGGGCTGACCGCTTCCTCGTGCTTTACGGTATCGCCGCTCCCGATTC
GCAGCGCATCGCCTTCTATCGCCTTCTTGACGAGTTCTTCTGAGCGGGACTCTGGGGTTCGAAATGACCG
ACCAAGCGACGCCCAACCTGCCATCACGAGATTTCGATTCCACCGCCGCCTTCTATGAAAGGTTGGGCTT
CGGAATCGTTTTCCGGGACGCCGGCTGGATGATCCTCCAGCGCGGGGATCTCATGCTGGAGTTCTTCGCC
CACCCCAACTTGTTTATTGCAGCTTATAATGGTTACAAATAAAGCAATAGCATCACAAATTTCACAAATA
AAGCATTTTTTTCACTGCATTCTAGTTGTGGTTTGTCCAAACTCATCAATGTATCTTATCATGTCTGTAT
ACCGTCGACCTCTAGCTAGAGCTTGGCGTAATCATGGTCATAGCTGTTTCCTGTGTGAAATTGTTATCCG
CTCACAATTCCACACAACATACGAGCCGGAAGCATAAAGTGTAAAGCCTGGGGTGCCTAATGAGTGAGCT
AACTCACATTAATTGCGTTGCGCTCACTGCCCGCTTTCCAGTCGGGAAACCTGTCGTGCCAGCTGCATTA
ATGAATCGGCCAACGCGCGGGGAGAGGCGGTTTGCGTATTGGGCGCTCTTCCGCTTCCTCGCTCACTGAC
TCGCTGCGCTCGGTCGTTCGGCTGCGGCGAGCGGTATCAGCTCACTCAAAGGCGGTAATACGGTTATCCA
CAGAATCAGGGGATAACGCAGGAAAGAACATGTGAGCAAAAGGCCAGCAAAAGGCCAGGAACCGTAAAAA
GGCCGCGTTGCTGGCGTTTTTCCATAGGCTCCGCCCCCCTGACGAGCATCACAAAAATCGACGCTCAAGT
CAGAGGTGGCGAAACCCGACAGGACTATAAAGATACCAGGCGTTTCCCCCTGGAAGCTCCCTCGTGCGCT
CTCCTGTTCCGACCCTGCCGCTTACCGGATACCTGTCCGCCTTTCTCCCTTCGGGAAGCGTGGCGCTTTC
TCATAGCTCACGCTGTAGGTATCTCAGTTCGGTGTAGGTCGTTCGCTCCAAGCTGGGCTGTGTGCACGAA
CCCCCCGTTCAGCCCGACCGCTGCGCCTTATCCGGTAACTATCGTCTTGAGTCCAACCCGGTAAGACACG
ACTTATCGCCACTGGCAGCAGCCACTGGTAACAGGATTAGCAGAGCGAGGTATGTAGGCGGTGCTACAGA
GTTCTTGAAGTGGTGGCCTAACTACGGCTACACTAGAAGAACAGTATTTGGTATCTGCGCTCTGCTGAAG
CCAGTTACCTTCGGAAAAAGAGTTGGTAGCTCTTGATCCGGCAAACAAACCACCGCTGGTAGCGGTGGTT
TTTTTGTTTGCAAGCAGCAGATTACGCGCAGAAAAAAAGGATCTCAAGAAGATCCTTTGATCTTTTCTAC
GGGGTCTGACGCTCAGTGGAACGAAAACTCACGTTAAGGGATTTTGGTCATGAGATTATCAAAAAGGATC
TTCACCTAGATCCTTTTAAATTAAAAATGAAGTTTTAAATCAATCTAAAGTATATATGAGTAAACTTGGT
CTGACAGTTACCAATGCTTAATCAGTGAGGCACCTATCTCAGCGATCTGTCTATTTCGTTCATCCATAGT
TGCCTGACTCCCCGTCGTGTAGATAACTACGATACGGGAGGGCTTACCATCTGGCCCCAGTGCTGCAATG
ATACCGCGAGACCCACGCTCACCGGCTCCAGATTTATCAGCAATAAACCAGCCAGCCGGAAGGGCCGAGC
GCAGAAGTGGTCCTGCAACTTTATCCGCCTCCATCCAGTCTATTAATTGTTGCCGGGAAGCTAGAGTAAG
TAGTTCGCCAGTTAATAGTTTGCGCAACGTTGTTGCCATTGCTACAGGCATCGTGGTGTCACGCTCGTCG
TTTGGTATGGCTTCATTCAGCTCCGGTTCCCAACGATCAAGGCGAGTTACATGATCCCCCATGTTGTGCA
AAAAAGCGGTTAGCTCCTTCGGTCCTCCGATCGTTGTCAGAAGTAAGTTGGCCGCAGTGTTATCACTCAT
GGTTATGGCAGCACTGCATAATTCTCTTACTGTCATGCCATCCGTAAGATGCTTTTCTGTGACTGGTGAG
TACTCAACCAAGTCATTCTGAGAATAGTGTATGCGGCGACCGAGTTGCTCTTGCCCGGCGTCAATACGGG
ATAATACCGCGCCACATAGCAGAACTTTAAAAGTGCTCATCATTGGAAAACGTTCTTCGGGGCGAAAACT
CTCAAGGATCTTACCGCTGTTGAGATCCAGTTCGATGTAACCCACTCGTGCACCCAACTGATCTTCAGCA
TCTTTTACTTTCACCAGCGTTTCTGGGTGAGCAAAAACAGGAAGGCAAAATGCCGCAAAAAAGGGAATAA
GGGCGACACGGAAATGTTGAATACTCATACTCTTCCTTTTTCAATATTATTGAAGCATTTATCAGGGTTA
TTGTCTCATGAGCGGATACATATTTGAATGTATTTAGAAAAATAAACAAATAGGGGTTCCGCGCACATTT
CCCCGAAAAGTGCCACCTGACGTC
Features (pLannotate 1.2.2; 21 found; start..end, strand, type, name):
     28..80      -  misc_feature   bom (fragment): basis of mobility region from pBR322
    235..614     +  enhancer       CMV enhancer: human cytomegalovirus immediate early enhancer
    615..818     +  promoter       CMV promoter: human cytomegalovirus (CMV) immediate early promoter
    814..847     +  LTR            5' LTR (truncated) (fragment): truncated 5' long terminal repeat (LTR) from HIV-1
    863..881     +  promoter       T7 promoter: promoter for bacteriophage T7 RNA polymerase
    907..1737    +  CDS            NKX6-2: NKX62_HUMAN - Also known as GTX, NKX6B. Experimental evidence at protein level: Swiss-Prot protein existence level 1. Transcription factor with repressor activity involved in the regulation of axon-glial interactions at myelin paranodes in oligodendrocytes. Binds to the consensus DNA sequence 5'-(A/T)TTAATGA- 3'. In oligodendrocytes, binds to MBP and PLP1 promoter regions. From Homo sapiens (Human).
   1780..2496    +  CDS            Venus: Venus is a basic (constitutively fluorescent) yellow fluorescent protein published in 2002, derived from Aequorea victoria. It is reported to be a rapidly-maturing weak dimer with moderate acid sensitivity.
   2540..2764    +  polyA_signal   bGH poly(A) signal: bovine growth hormone polyadenylation signal
   2768..2789    +  promoter       SV40 promoter (fragment): SV40 enhancer and early promoter
   2810..3238    +  rep_origin     f1 ori (sequence partly withheld): f1 bacteriophage origin of replication; arrow indicates direction of (+) strand synthesis
   3252..3581    +  promoter       SV40 promoter: SV40 enhancer and early promoter
   3648..4439    +  CDS            neo: KKA2_KLEPN - Also known as kan, nptII. Experimental evidence at protein level: Swiss-Prot protein existence level 1. Resistance to kanamycin, neomycin, paromomycin, ribostamycin, butirosin and gentamicin B. From Klebsiella pneumoniae.
   4463..4621    +  CDS            ble (fragment): BLE_KLEPN - Experimental evidence at protein level: Swiss-Prot protein existence level 1. Binding protein with a strong affinity to the bleomycin family of antibiotics. Binds to CL990; an antimitotic-antibiotic compound. From Klebsiella pneumoniae.
   4616..4737    +  polyA_signal   SV40 poly(A) signal: SV40 polyadenylation signal
   4810..4826    -  protein_bind   lac operator: The lac repressor binds to the lac operator to inhibit transcription in E. coli. This inhibition can be relieved by adding lactose or isopropyl-β-D-thiogalactopyranoside (IPTG). lac repressor encoded by lacI
   4834..4864    -  promoter       lac promoter: promoter for the E. coli lac operon
   4879..4900    -  protein_bind   CAP binding site: CAP binding activates transcription in the presence of cAMP. E. coli catabolite activator protein
   4913..5005    -  CDS            lacI (fragment): lac repressor; lacI; The lac repressor binds to the lac operator to inhibit transcription in E. coli. This inhibition can be relieved by adding lactose or isopropyl-β-D-thiogalactopyranoside (IPTG).
   5188..5776    -  rep_origin     ori: high-copy-number ColE1/pMB1/pBR322/pUC origin of replication
   5947..6807    -  CDS            AmpR: β-lactamase; bla; confers resistance to ampicillin, carbenicillin, and related antibiotics
   6808..6912    -  promoter       AmpR promoter: bla
