[The description below was written by a language model from this plasmid's Addgene catalogue record and pLannotate feature annotations shown in this document.]
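Description:
pcDNA3.1 NKX6-2-Venus T252A is a mammalian expression plasmid built on the Invitrogen pcDNA3.1 backbone, with a sequenced length of about 6.9 kb. It is maintained in E. coli as a high-copy plasmid through a ColE1/pUC-type origin and is selected with ampicillin via the β-lactamase gene. An f1 origin is also present. For selection in mammalian cells, an SV40 early promoter drives the neomycin phosphotransferase gene, followed by an SV40 polyadenylation signal, which allows stable lines to be selected with G418. The short HIV-1 LTR, ble, lacI and extra SV40 promoter fragments in the feature table appear to be partial annotation matches within backbone sequence rather than functional elements.

The payload is the human NKX6-2 coding sequence (also called GTX or NKX6B), a homeodomain transcriptional repressor active in oligodendrocytes and linked to spastic ataxia 8. It is fused at its C terminus, after a short linker region, to the yellow fluorescent protein Venus. The CMV immediate-early enhancer and promoter drive the fusion, and transcripts terminate at the bGH polyadenylation signal. A T7 promoter upstream of the insert also permits in vitro transcription. The depositor notes that the coding sequence was codon-optimised for mammalian expression, so it differs from the native cDNA while encoding the same protein. The construct carries an alanine substitution at residue 252 intended to block phosphorylation at that site. The record is inconsistent about this change, since the name and purpose give T252A whereas the mutation field gives S252A. The plasmid is suited to imaging the localisation, expression or aggregation behaviour of this phosphoresistant mutant in transfected cells, in the context of work asking whether spastic ataxia 8 involves protein misfolding.
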