Addgene plasmid #203717: pcDNA3.1 NKX6-2-Venus T252A
Purpose: human NKX6-2 T252A phosphoresistant mutant
Depositing lab: Federico Herrera. Depositing organization: Universidade de Lisboa, Faculdade de Ciencias. Publication: Is spastic ataxia 8 a protein misfolding disorder?. Ferreira-Peralta P, Franca B, Murtinheira F, Rodrigues MS, Herrera F. Biochim Biophys Acta Mol Basis Dis. 2023 Sep 9;1870(1):166882. doi: 10.1016/j.bbadis.2023.166882. PubMed 37696463.
Backbone
  Vector backbone: pcDNA3.1
  Backbone manufacturer: Invitrogen
  Backbone size w/o insert (bp): 5350
  Vector type: Mammalian Expression
  Selectable markers: Neomycin (select with G418)
Growth in bacteria
  Bacterial resistance: Ampicillin, 100 μg/mL
  Growth temperature: 37°C
  Growth strain: DH5alpha
  Copy number: High Copy
Gene/Insert
  Gene/Insert name: NKX6-2 (T252A) fused with Venus (alt names: GTX; NKX6B)
  Species: H. sapiens (human)
  Insert size (bp): 1593
  Mutation: NKX6-2 (S252A)
  Entrez Gene: NKX6-2 (a.k.a. GTX, NKX6.2, NKX6B, SPAX8)
  Promoter: CMV
  Tag / fusion protein: Venus (C terminal on insert)
  Cloning method: Unknown
  Sequencing primers: 5′ CMV-F; 3′ BGH-rev
Terms and licenses: Academic/Nonprofit Terms; Industry Terms: Not Available to Industry
Depositor comments: The nucleotide sequence is not the consensus cDNA sequence, since it was optimized for mamalian expression with GeneArt services. However, the amino acid sequence is the same.
How to cite: pcDNA3.1 NKX6-2-Venus T252A was a gift from Federico Herrera (Addgene plasmid # 203717 ; http://n2t.net/addgene:203717 ; RRID:Addgene_203717)
