>Addgene plasmid #203717 | pcDNA3.1 NKX6-2-Venus T252A | depositor partial sequence | sequence record 394997 | NKX6-2-Venus T252A Insert
ATGGACACAAACAGACCTGGCGCCTTTGTGCTGTCTAGCGCTCCTCTGGCCGCTCTGCACAATATGGCCG
AGATGAAGACCAGCCTGTTTCCATACGCTCTGCAGGGACCTGCCGGCTTTAAGGCTCCTGCTCTTGGAGG
ACTGGGAGCACAACTGCCTCTGGGAACACCTCACGGCATCAGCGATATTCTGGGCAGACCTGTTGGAGCT
GCTGGCGGAGGATTGCTCGGAGGACTGCCTAGACTGAATGGACTGGCTTCTTCTGCCGGCGTGTACTTTG
GACCTGCTGCTGCCGTTGCCAGAGGCTATCCTAAACCTCTGGCTGAGCTTCCCGGCAGACCTCCTATTTT
TTGGCCTGGTGTTGTGCAGGGCGCTCCTTGGAGAGATCCTAGACTTGCTGGACCAGCTCCTGCAGGCGGA
GTGCTGGATAAGGATGGCAAGAAGAAGCACAGCAGACCCACCTTCAGCGGCCAGCAGATCTTTGCCCTGG
AAAAGACCTTCGAGCAGACCAAGTATCTGGCTGGCCCTGAGAGAGCCAGACTGGCCTATTCTCTGGGCAT
GACCGAGAGCCAAGTGAAAGTGTGGTTCCAGAACAGACGGACCAAGTGGCGGAAGAGACATGCCGTGGAA
ATGGCCAGCGCCAAGAAGAAACAGGACAGCGACGCCGAGAAGCTGAAAGTTGGAGGCTCCGATGCCGAGG
ACGACGACGAGTATAATAGACCTCTGGACCCCAACAGCGACGATGAGAAGATCGCCCGGCTGCTGAAGAA
ACACAAGCCCAGCAATCTGGCCCTGGTGTCTCCTTGTGGTGGCGGAGCTGGGGATGCACTTGGATCCGGC
GGAGGTGGAAGCGGCGGAGGCGGATCTGGTACCATGGTTTCTAAGGGCGAAGAACTGTTCACCGGCGTGG
TGCCTATCCTGGTGGAACTGGATGGGGATGTGAACGGCCACAAGTTCTCTGTGTCTGGCGAAGGCGAAGG
GGATGCCACATACGGCAAGCTGACCCTGAAGCTGATCTGCACCACAGGCAAACTGCCCGTGCCTTGGCCT
ACACTGGTCACAACACTCGGCTACGGCCTGCAGTGCTTTGCCAGATATCCCGACCACATGAAGCAGCACG
ATTTCTTCAAGAGCGCCATGCCTGAGGGCTACGTGCAAGAGCGGACCATCTTCTTCAAGGACGACGGCAA
CTACAAGACCAGGGCCGAAGTGAAGTTCGAGGGCGACACCCTGGTCAACAGAATCGAGCTGAAGGGCATC
GACTTTAAAGAGGACGGCAACATCCTGGGCCACAAGCTCGAGTACAACTACAACAGCCACAACGTGTACA
TCACCGCCGACAAGCAGAAGAACGGCATCAAGGCCAACTTCAAGATCCGGCACAACATCGAGGATGGCGG
CGTGCAGCTGGCCGATCACTATCAGCAGAACACCCCTATCGGAGATGGCCCCGTCCTGCTGCCTGATAAC
CACTACCTGAGCTACCAGTCTGCCCTGAGCAAGGACCCCAATGAGAAGAGGGATCACATGGTGCTGCTGG
AATTCGTGACAGCCGCCGGAATCACACTCGGCATGGACGAGCTGTACAAATGA
